>Addgene plasmid #126233 | pGWB14-LYX015 | addgene full sequence | sequence record 246305 | Addgene NGS Result
TCGGTCTTGCCTTGCTCGTCGGTGATGTACTTCACCAGCTCCGCGAAGTCGCTCTTCTTGATGGAGCGCA
TGGGGACGTGCTTGGCAATCACGCGCACCCCCCGGCCGTTTTAGCGGCTAAAAAAGTCATGGCTCTGCCC
TCGGGCGGACCACGCCCATCATGACCTTGCCAAGCTCGTCCTGCTTCTCTTCGATCTTCGCCAGCAGGGC
GAGGATCGTGGCATCACCGAACCGCGCCGTGCGCGGGTCGTCGGTGAGCCAGAGTTTCAGCAGGCCGCCC
AGGCGGCCCAGGTCGCCATTGATGCGGGCCAGCTCGCGGACGTGCTCATAGTCCACGACGCCCGTGATTT
TGTAGCCCTGGCCGACGGCCAGCAGGTAGGCCGACAGGCTCATGCCGGCCGCCGCCGCCTTTTCCTCAAT
CGCTCTTCGTTCGTCTGGAAGGCAGTACACCTTGATAGGTGGGCTGCCCTTCCTGGTTGGCTTGGTTTCA
TCAGCCATCCGCTTGCCCTCATCTGTTACGCCGGCGGTAGCCGGCCAGCCTCGCAGAGCAGGATTCCCGT
TGAGCACCGCCAGGTGCGAATAAGGGACAGTGAAGAAGGAACACCCGCTCGCGGGTGGGCCTACTTCACC
TATCCTGCCCGGCTGACGCCGTTGGATACACCAAGGAAAGTCTACACGAACCCTTTGGCAAAATCCTGTA
TATCGTGCGAAAAAGGATGGATATACCGAAAAAATCGCTATAATGACCCCGAAGCAGGGTTATGCAGCGG
AAAAGCGCCACGCTTCCCGAAGGGAGAAAGGCGGACAGGTATCCGGTAAGCGGCAGGGTCGGAACAGGAG
AGCGCACGAGGGAGCTTCCAGGGGGAAACGCCTGGTATCTTTATAGTCCTGTCGGGTTTCGCCACCTCTG
ACTTGAGCGTCGATTTTTGTGATGCTCGTCAGGGGGGCGGAGCCTATGGAAAAACGCCAGCAACGCGGCC
TTTTTACGGTTCCTGGCCTTTTGCTGGCCTTTTGCTCACATGTTCTTTCCTGCGTTATCCCCTGATTCTG
TGGATAACCGTATTACCGCCTTTGAGTGAGCTGATACCGCTCGCCGCAGCCGAACGACCGAGCGCAGCGA
GTCAGTGAGCGAGGAAGCGGAAGAGCGCCAGAAGGCCGCCAGAGAGGCCGAGCGCGGCCGTGAGGCTTGG
ACGCTAGGGCAGGGCATGAAAAAGCCCGTAGCGGGCTGCTACGGGCGTCTGACGCGGTGGAAAGGGGGAG
GGGATGTTGTCTACATGGCTCTGCTGTAGTGAGTGGGTTGCGCTCCGGCAGCGGTCCTGATCAATCGTCA
CCCTTTCTCGGTCCTTCAACGTTCCTGACAACGAGCCTCCTTTTCGCCAATCCATCGACAATCACCGCGA
GTCCCTGCTCGAACGCTGCGTCCGGACCGGCTTCGTCGAAGGCGTCTATCGCGGCCCGCAACAGCGGCGA
GAGCGGAGCCTGTTCAACGGTGCCGCCGCGCTCGCCGGCATCGCTGTCGCCGGCCTGCTCCTCAAGCACG
GCCCCAACAGTGAAGTAGCTGATTGTCATCAGCGCATTGACGGCGTCCCCGGCCGAAAAACCCGCCTCGC
AGAGGAAGCGAAGCTGCGCGTCGGCCGTTTCCATCTGCGGTGCGCCCGGTCGCGTGCCGGCATGGATGCG
CGCGCCATCGCGGTAGGCGAGCAGCGCCTGCCTGAAGCTGCGGGCATTCCCGATCAGAAATGAGCGCCAG
TCGTCGTCGGCTCTCGGCACCGAATGCGTATGATTCTCCGCCAGCATGGCTTCGGCCAGTGCGTCGAGCA
GCGCCCGCTTGTTCCTGAAGTGCCAGTAAAGCGCCGGCTGCTGAACCCCCAACCGTTCCGCCAGTTTGCG
TGTCGTCAGACCGTCTACGCCGACCTCGTTCAACAGGTCCAGGGCGGCACGGATCACTGTATTCGGCTGC
AACTTTGTCATGCTTGACACTTTATCACTGATAAACATAATATGTCCACCAACTTATCAGTGATAAAGAA
TCCGCGCGTTCAATCGGACCAGCGGAGGCTGGTCCGGAGGCCAGACGTGAAACCCAACATACCCCTGATC
GTAATTCTGAGCACTGTCGCGCTCGACGCTGTCGGCATCGGCCTGATTATGCCGGTGCTGCCGGGCCTCC
TGCGCGATCTGGTTCACTCGAACGACGTCACCGCCCACTATGGCATTCTGCTGGCGCTGTATGCGTTGGT
GCAATTTGCCTGCGCACCTGTGCTGGGCGCGCTGTCGGATCGTTTCGGGCGGCGGCCAATCTTGCTCGTC
TCGCTGGCCGGCGCCAGATCTGGGGAACCCTGTGGTTGGCATGCACATACAAATGGACGAACGGATAAAC
CTTTTCACGCCCTTTTAAATATCCGATTATTCTAATAAACGCTCTTTTCTCTTAGGTTTACCCGCCAATA
TATCCTGTCAAACACTGATAGTTTAAACGTTGCGATTAAGAATTCGAGCTCGGTACCCCCCTACTCCAAA
AATGTCAAAGATACAGTCTCAGAAGACCAAAGGGCTATTGAGACTTTTCAACAAAGGGTAATTTCGGGAA
ACCTCCTCGGATTCCATTGCCCAGCTATCTGTCACTTCATCGAAAGGACAGTAGAAAAGGAAGGTGGCTC
CTACAAATGCCATCATTGCGATAAAGGAAAGGCTATCATTCAAGATGCCTCTGCCGACAGTGGTCCCAAA
GATGGACCCCCACCCACGAGGAGCATCGTGGAAAAAGAAGACGTTCCAACCACGTCTTCAAAGCAAGTGG
ATTGATGTGACATCTCCACTGACGTAAGGGATGACGCACAATCCCACTATCCTTCGCAAGACCCTTCCTC
TATATAAGGAAGTTCATTTCATTTGGAGAGGACAGCCCAAGCTTCGACTCTAGAGGATCCCCTTAAATCG
ATATGGAACGAGCTATACAAGGAAACGACGCTAGGGAACAAGCTAACAGTGAACGTTGGGATGGAGGATC
AGGAGGTACCACTTCTCCCTTCAAACTTCCTGACGAAAGTCCGAGTTGGACTGAGTGGCGGCTACATAAC
GATGAGACGAATTCGAATCAAGATAATCCCCTTGGTTTCAAGGAAAGCTGGGGTTTCGGGAAAGTTGTAT
TTAAGAGATATCTCAGATACGACAGGACGGAAGCTTCACTGCACAGAGTCCTTGGATCTTGGACGGGAGA
TTCGGTTAACTATGCAGCATCTCGATTTTTCGGTTTCGACCAGATCGGATGTACCTATAGTATTCGGTTT
CGAGGAGTTAGTATCACCGTTTCTGGAGGGTCTCGAACTCTTCAGCATCTCTGTGAGATGGCAATTCGGT
CTAAGCAAGAACTGCTACAGCTTGCCCCAATCGAAGTGGAAAGTAATGTATCAAGAGGATGCCCTGAAGG
TACTCAAACCTTCGAAAAAGAAAGCGAGTAAGTCGAGGGCGAGCTCGAATTCGGTACGCTGAAATCACCA
GTCTCTCTCTACAAATCTATCTCTCTCTATTTTCTCCATAAATAATGTGTGAGTAGTTTCCCGATAAGGG
AAATTAGGGTTCTTATAGGGTTTCGCTCATGTGTTGAGCATATAAGAAACCCTTAGTATGTATTTGTATT
TGTAAAATACTTCTATCAATAAAATTTCTAATTCCTAAAACCAAAATCCAGTACTAAAATCCAGATCTCC
CTGCAGGTCCCCAGATTAGCCTTTTCAATTTCAGAAAGAATGCTAACCCACAGATGGTTAGAGAGGCTTA
CGCAGCAGGTCTCATCAAGACGATCTACCCGAGCAATAATCTCCAGGAAATCAAATACCTTCCCAAGAAG
GTTAAAGATGCAGTCAAAAGATTCAGGACTAACTGCATCAAGAACACAGAGAAAGATATATTTCTCAAGA
TCAGAAGTACTATTCCAGTATGGACGATTCAAGGCTTGCTTCACAAACCAAGGCAAGTAATAGAGATTGG
AGTCTCTAAAAAGGTAGTTCCCACTGAATCAAAGGCCATGGAGTCAAAGATTCAAATAGAGGACCTAACA
GAACTCGCCGTAAAGACTGGCGAACAGTTCATACAGAGTCTCTTACGACTCAATGACAAGAAGAAAATCT
TCGTCAACATGGTGGAGCACGACACACTTGTCTACTCCAAAAATATCAAAGATACAGTCTCAGAAGACCA
AAGGGCAATTGAGACTTTTCAACAAAGGGTAATATCCGGAAACCTCCTCGGATTCCATTGCCCAGCTATC
TGTCACTTTATTGTGAAGATAGTGGAAAAGGAAGGTGGCTCCTACAAATGCCATCATTGCGATAAAGGAA
AGGCCATCGTTGAAGATGCCTCTGCCGACAGTGGTCCCAAAGATGGACCCCCACCCACGAGGAGCATCGT
GGAAAAAGAAGACGTTCCAACCACGTCTTCAAAGCAAGTGGATTGATGTGATATCTCCACTGACGTAAGG
GATGACGCACAATCCCACTATCCTTCGCAAGACCCTTCCTCTATATAAGGAAGTTCATTTCATTTGGAGA
GAACACGGGGGACTCTAGAGTTATCAACAAGTTTGTACAAAAAAGCAGGCTCCACCACTAGTATGGAGAT
GGGTGGTGGGGGTCAAAGTGGAGGAGTTGCAAGTTCAGGGGGGTGTTGCGGCGCTAAGAGAAAAAACGAA
AGGCCTTACAAAGGAATAAGGATGAGGAAGTGGGGAAAGTGGGTTGCAGAAATTAGAGAGCCCAATAAGC
GTTCGAGAATTTGGTTGGGCTCGTATTCAACGCCGGTGGCGGCGGCGCGGGCTTACGATACGGCGGTGTA
TTATTTACGCGGGCCTTCGGCCCGGTTGAATTTTCCTGAGTTGTTGGGTGGTGATGGTGGGCTTAATGAT
TTATCTGCTGCCTCAATTCGTAAAAAGGCCATAGAAGTTGGTGCCCAAGTTGATGCGATACAGAACTCAC
TTGCAACTCATCACGGCCACGACCATCGAGAAGAAAAAGTGCACTGTGAGACTGCAAGCCCGTCTGAATT
GAAGCCATGTTGGTTTCAGGAGAAGCCCGATTTAAACAAGAAGCCCGAGCCCGAAGACCCAGAACAGGAT
TACTGTGGTCCCGGGGACCCAGCTTTCTTGTACAAAGTGGTTGATAACAGCGGGTTAATTAACATCTTTT
ACCCATACGATGTTCCTGACTATGCGGGCTATCCCTATGACGTCCCGGACTATGCAGGATCCTATCCATA
TGACGTTCCAGATTACGCTGCTCAGTGCAGCGCTTAGAGCTCGAATTTCCCCGATCGTTCAAACATTTGG
CAATAAAGTTTCTTAAGATTGAATCCTGTTGCCGGTCTTGCGATGATTATCATATAATTTCTGTTGAATT
ACGTTAAGCATGTAATAATTAACATGTAATGCATGACGTTATTTATGAGATGGGTTTTTATGATTAGAGT
CCCGCAATTATACATTTAATACGCGATAGAAAACAAAATATAGCGCGCAAACTAGGATAAATTATCGCGC
GCGGTGTCATCTATGTTACTAGATCGGGAATTAGCTTCATCAACGCAAGACATGCGCACGACCGTCTGAC
AGGAGAGGAATTTCCGACGAGCACAGAAAGGACTTGCTCTTGGACGTAGGCCTATTTCTCAGGCACATGT
ATCAAGTGTTCGGACGTGGGTTTTCGATGGTGTATCAGCCGCCGCCAACTGGGAGATGAGGAGGCTTTCT
TGGGGGGCAGTCAGCAGTTCATTTCACAAGACAGAGGAACTTGTAAGGAGATGCACTGATTTATCTTGGC
GCAAACCAGCAGGACGAATTAGTGGGAATAGCCCGCGAATATCTAAGTTATGCCTGTCGGCATGAGCAGA
AACTTCCAATTCGAAACAGTTTGGAGAGGTTGTTTTTGGGCATACCTTTTGTTAGTCAGCCTCTCGATTG
CTCATCGTCATTACACAGTACCGAAGTTTGATCGATCTAGTAACATAGATGACACCGCGCGCGATAATTT
ATCCTAGTTTGCGCGCTATATTTTGTTTTCTATCGCGTATTAAATGTATAATTGCGGGACTCTAATCATA
AAAACCCATCTCATAAATAACGTCATGCATTACATGTTAATTATTACATGCTTAACGTAATTCAACAGAA
ATTATATGATAATCATCGCAAGACCGGCAACAGGATTCAATCTTAAGAAACTTTATTGCCAAATGTTTGA
ACGATCTGCTTCGACGCACTCCTTCTTTACTCCACCATCTCGTCCTTATTGAAAACGTGGGTAGCACCAA
AACGAATCAAGTCGCTGGAACTGAAGTTACCAATCACGCTGGATGATTTGCCAGTTGGATTAATCTTGCC
TTTCCCCGCATGAATAATATTGATGAATGCATGCGTGAGGGGTATTTCGATTTTGGCAATAGCTGCAATT
GCCGCGACATCCTCCAACGAGCATAATTCTTCAGAAAAATAGCGATGTTCCATGTTGTCAGGGCATGCAT
GATGCACGTTATGAGGTGACGGTGCTAGGCAGTATTCCCTCAAAGTTTCATAGTCAGTATCATATTCATC
ATTGCATTCCTGCAAGAGAGAATTGAGACGCAATCCACACGCTGCGGCAACCTTCCGGCGTTCGTGGTCT
ATTTGCTCTTGGACGTTGCAAACGTAAGTGTTGGATCCCGGTCGGCATCTACTCTATTCCTTTGCCCTCG
GACGAGTGCTGGGGCGTCGGTTTCCACTATCGGCGAGTACTTCTACACAGCCATCGGTCCAGACGGCCGC
GCTTCTGCGGGCGATTTGTGTACGCCCGACAGTCCCGGCTCCGGATCGGACGATTGCGTCGCATCGACCC
TGCGCCCAAGCTGCATCATCGAAATTGCCGTCAACCAAGCTCTGATAGAGTTGGTCAAGACCAATGCGGA
GCATATACGCCCGGAGCCGCGGCGATCCTGCAAGCTCCGGATGCCTCCGCTCGAAGTAGCGCGTCTGCTG
CTCCATACAAGCCAACCACGGCCTCCAGAAGAAGATGTTGGCGACCTCGTATTGGGAATCCCCGAACATC
GCCTCGCTCCAGTCAATGACCGCTGTTATGCGGCCATTGTCCGTCAGGACATTGTTGGAGCCGAAATCCG
CGTGCACGAGGTGCCGGACTTCGGGGCAGTCCTCGGCCCAAAGCATCAGCTCATCGAGAGCCTGCGCGAC
GGACGCACTGACGGTGTCGTCCATCACAGTTTGCCAGTGATACACATGGGGATCAGCAATCGCGCATATG
AAATCACGCCATGTAGTGTATTGACCGATTCCTTGCGGTCCGAATGGGCCGAACCCGCTCGTCTGGCTAA
GATCGGCCGCAGCGATCGCATCCATGGCCTCCGCGACCGGCTGCAGAACAGCGGGCAGTTCGGTTTCAGG
CAGGTCTTGCAACGTGACACCCTGTGCACGGCGGGAGATGCAATAGGTCAGGCTCTCGCTGAATTCCCCA
ATGTCAAGCACTTCCGGAATCGGGAGCGCGGCCGATGCAAAGTGCCGATAAACATAACGATCTTTGTAGA
AACCATCGGCGCAGCTATTTACCCGCAGGACATATCCACGCCCTCCTACATCGAAGCTGAAAGCACGAGA
TTCTTCGCCCTCCGAGAGCTGCATCAGGTCGGAGACGCTGTCGAACTTTTCGATCAGAAACTTCTCGACA
GACGTCGCGGTGAGTTCAGGCTTTTTCATATCGGGGTCGTCCTCTCCAAATGAAATGAACTTCCTTATAT
AGAGGAAGGGTCTTGCGAAGGATAGTGGGATTGTGCGTCATCCCTTACGTCAGTGGAGATATCACATCAA
TCCACTTGCTTTGAAGACGTGGTTGGAACGTCTTCTTTTTCCACGATGCTCCTCGTGGGTGGGGGTCCAT
CTTTGGGACCACTGTCGGCAGAGGCATCTTGAACGATAGCCTTTCCTTTATCGCAATGATGGCATTTGTA
GGTGCCACCTTCCTTTTCTACTGTCCTTTTGATGAAGTGACAGATAGCTGGGCAATGGAATCCGAGGAGG
TTTCCCGATATTACCCTTTGTTGAAAAGTCTCAATAGCCCTTTGGTCTTCTGAGACTGTATCTTTGATAT
TCTTGGAGTAGACGAGAGTGTCGTGCTCCACCATGTTGACGGATCTCTAGGACGCGTCGACGCGTCGACG
CGTCGACGCGTCGACGCGTCCTAGAAGCTAATTCACTGGCCGTCGTTTTACAACGTCGTGACTGGGAAAA
CCCTGGCGTTACCCAACTTAATCGCCTTGCAGCACATCCCCCTTTCGCCAGCTGGCGTAATAGCGAAGAG
GCCCGCACCGATCGCCCTTCCCAACAGTTGCGCAGCCTGAATG
[44 nt withheld, positions 8374-8417]
C
[141 nt withheld, positions 8419-8559]
CCTTTGACGTTGGAGTCCACGTTCTTT
[37 nt withheld, positions 8587-8623]
ACCCTATCTCGGGCTATTCTTTTGATTTATAAGGGATTTTGCCGATTTCGGAACCACCATCAAACAGGAT
TTTCGCCTGCTGGGGCAAACCAGCGTGGACCGCTTGCTGCAACTCTCTCAGGGCCAGGCGGTGAAGGGCA
ATCAGCTGTTGCCCGTCTCACTGGTGAAAAGAAAAACCACCCCAGTACATTAAAAACGTCCGCAATGTGT
TATTAAGTTGTCTAAGCGTCAATTTGTTTACACCACAATATATCCTGCCACCAGCCAGCCAACAGCTCCC
CGACCGGCAGCTCGGCACAAAATCACCACTCGATACAGGCAGCCCATCAGTCCGGGACGGCGTCAGCGGG
AGAGCCGTTGTAAGGCGGCAGACTTTGCTCATGTTACCGATGCTATTCGGAAGAACGGCAACTAAGCTGC
CGGGTTTGAAACACGGATGATCTCGCGGAGGGTAGCATGTTGATTGTAACGATGACAGAGCGTTGCTGCC
TGTGATCAAATATCATCTCCCTCGCAGAGATCCGAATTATCAGCCTTCTTATTCATTTCTCGCTTAACCG
TGACAGGCTGTCGATCTTGAGAACTATGCCGACATAATAGGAAATCGCTGGATAAAGCCGCTGAGGAAGC
TGAGTGGCGCTATTTCTTTAGAAGTGAACGTTGACGATATCAACTCCCCTATCCATTGCTCACCGAATGG
TACAGGTCGGGGACCCGAAGTTCCGACTGTCGGCCTGATGCATCCCCGGCTGATCGACCCCAGATCTGGG
GCTGAGAAAGCCCAGTAAGGAAACAACTGTAGGTTCGAGTCGCGAGATCCCCCGGAACCAAAGGAAGTAG
GTTAAACCCGCTCCGATCAGGCCGAGCCACGCCAGGCCGAGAACATTGGTTCCTGTAGGCATCGGGATTG
GCGGATCAAACACTAAAGCTACTGGAACGAGCAGAAGTCCTCCGGCCGCCAGTTGCCAGGCGGTAAAGGT
GAGCAGAGGCACGGGAGGTTGCCACTTGCGGGTCAGCACGGTTCCGAACGCCATGGAAACCGCCCCCGCC
AGGCCCGCTGCGACGCCGACAGGATCTAGCGCTGCGTTTGGTGTCAACACCAACAGCGCCACGCCCGCAG
TTCCGCAAATAGCCCCCAGGACCGCCATCAATCGTATCGGGCTACCTAGCAGAGCGGCAGAGATGAACAC
GACCATCAGCGGCTGCACAGCGCCTACCGTCGCCGCGACCCCGCCCGGCAGGCGGTAGACCGAAATAAAC
AACAAGCTCCAGAATAGCGAAATATTAAGTGCGCCGAGGATGAAGATGCGCATCCACCAGATTCCCGTTG
GAATCTGTCGGACGATCATCACGAGCAATAAACCCGCCGGCAACGCCCGCAGCAGCATACCGGCGACCCC
TCGGCCTCGCTGTTCGGGCTCCACGAAAACGCCGGACAGATGCGCCTTGTGAGCGTCCTTGGGGCCGTCC
TCCTGTTTGAAGACCGACAGCCCAATGATCTCGCCGTCGATGTAGGCGCCGAATGCCACGGCATCTCGCA
ACCGTTCAGCGAACGCCTCCATGGGCTTTTTCTCCTCGTGCTCGTAAACGGACCCGAACATCTCTGGAGC
TTTCTTCAGGGCCGACAATCGGATCTCGCGGAAATCCTGCACGTCGGCCGCTCCAAGCCGTCGAATCTGA
GCCTTAATCACAATTGTCAATTTTAATCCTCTGTTTATCGGCAGTTCGTAGAGCGCGCCGTGCGTCCCGA
GCGATACTGAGCGAAGCAAGTGCGTCGAGCAGTGCCCGCTTGTTCCTGAAATGCCAGTAAAGCGCTGGCT
GCTGAACCCCCAGCCGGAACTGACCCCACAAGGCCCTAGCGTTTGCAATGCACCAGGTCATCATTGACCC
AGGCGTGTTCCACCAGGCCGCTGCCTCGCAACTCTTCGCAGGCTTCGCCGACCTGCTCGCGCCACTTCTT
CACGCGGGTGGAATCCGATCCGCACATGAGGCGGAAGGTTTCCAGCTTGAGCGGGTACGGCTCCCGGTGC
GAGCTGAAATAGTCGAACATCCGTCGGGCCGTCGGCGACAGCTTGCGGTACTTCTCCCATATGAATTTCG
TGTAGTGGTCGCCAGCAAACAGCACGACGATTTCCTCGTCGATCAGGACCTGGCAACGGGACGTTTTCTT
GCCACGGTCCAGGACGCGGAAGCGGTGCAGCAGCGACACCGATTCCAGGTGCCCAACGCGGTCGGACGTG
AAGCCCATCGCCGTCGCCTGTAGGCGCGACAGGCATTCCTCGGCCTTCGTGTAATACCGGCCATTGATCG
ACCAGCCCAGGTCCTGGCAAAGCTCGTAGAACGTGAAGGTGATCGGCTCGCCGATAGGGGTGCGCTTCGC
GTACTCCAACACCTGCTGCCACACCAGTTCGTCATCGTCGGCCCGCAGCTCGACGCCGGTGTAGGTGATC
TTCACGTCCTTGTTGACGTGGAAAATGACCTTGTTTTGCAGCGCCTCGCGCGGGATTTTCTTGTTGCGCG
TGGTGAACAGGGCAGAGCGGGCCGTGTCGTTTGGCATCGCTCGCATCGTGTCCGGCCACGGCGCAATATC
GAACAAGGAAAGCTGCATTTCCTTGATCTGCTGCTTCGTGTGTTTCAGCAACGCGGCCTGCTTGGCCTCG
CTGACCTGTTTTGCCAGGTCCTCGCCGGCGGTTTTTCGCTTCTTGGTCGTCATAGTTCCTCGCGTGTCGA
TGGTCATCGACTTCGCCAAACCTGCCGCCTCCTGTTCGAGACGACGCGAACGCTCCACGGCGGCCGATGG
CGCGGGCAGGGCAGGGGGAGCCAGTTGCACGCTGTCGCGCTCGATCTTGGCCGTAGCTTGCTGGACCATC
GAGCCGACGGACTGGAAGGTTTCGCGGGGCGCACGCATGACGGTGCGGCTTGCGATGGTTTCGGCATCCT
CGGCGGAAAACCCCGCGTCGATCAGTTCTTGCCTGTATGCCTTCCGGTCAAACGTCCGATTCATTCACCC
TCCTTGCGGGATTGCCCCGACTCACGCCGGGGCAATGTGCCCTTATTCCTGATTTGACCCGCCTGGTGCC
TTGGTGTCCAGATAATCCACCTTATCGGCAATGAAGTCGGTCCCGTAGACCGTCTGGCCGTCCTTCTCGT
ACTTGGTATTCCGAATCTTGCCCTGCACGAATACCAGCGACCCCTTGCCCAAATACTTGCCGTGGGCCTC
GGCCTGAGAGCCAAAACACTTGATGCGGAAGAAGTCGGTGCGCTCCTGCTTGTCGCCGGCATCGTTGCGC
CACATCTAGGTACTAAAACAATTCATCCAGTAAAATATAATATTTTATTTTCTCCCAATCAGGCTTGATC
CCCAGTAAGTCAAAAAATAGCTCGACATACTGTTCTTCCCCGATATCCTCCCTGATCGACCGGACGCAGA
AGGCAATGTCATACCACTTGTCCGCCCTGCCGCTTCTCCCAAGATCAATAAAGCCACTTACTTTGCCATC
TTTCACAAAGATGTTGCTGTCTCCCAGGTCGCCGTGGGAAAAGACAAGTTCCTCTTCGGGCTTTTCCGTC
TTTAAAAAATCATACAGCTCGCGCGGATCTTTAAATGGAGTGTCTTCTTCCCAGTTTTCGCAATCCACAT
CGGCCAGATCGTTATTCAGTAAGTAATCCAATTCGGCTAAGCGGCTGTCTAAGCTATTCGTATAGGGACA
ATCCGATATGTCGATGGAGTGAAAGAGCCTGATGCACTCCGCATACAGCTCGATAATCTTTTCAGGGCTT
TGTTCATCTTCATACTCTTCCGAGCAAAGGACGCCATCGGCCTCACTCATGAGCAGATTGCTCCAGCCAT
CATGCCGTTCAAAGTGCAGGACCTTTGGAACAGGCAGCTTTCCTTCCAGCCATAGCATCATGTCCTTTTC
CCGTTCCACATCATAGGTGGTCCCTTTATACCGGCTGTCCGTCATTTTTAAATATAGGTTTTCATTTTCT
CCCACCAGCTTATATACCTTAGCAGGAGACATTCCTTCCGTATCTTTTACGCAGCGGTATTTTTCGATCA
GTTTTTTCAATTCCGGTGATATTCTCATTTTAGCCATTTATTATTTCCTTCCTCTTTTCTACAGTATTTA
AAGATACCCCAAGAAGCTAATTATAACAAGACGAACTCCAATTCACTGTTCCTTGCATTCTAAAACCTTA
AATACCAGAAAACAGCTTTTTCAAAGTTGTTTTCAAAGTTGGCGTATAACATAGTATCGACGGAGCCGAT
TTTGAAACCACAATTATGGGTGATGCTGCCAACTTACTGATTTAGTGTATGATGGTGTTTTTGAGGTGCT
CCAGTGGCTTCTGTTTCTATCAGCTGTCCCTCCTGTTCAGCTACTGACGGGGTGGTGCGTAACGGCAAAA
GCACCGCCGGACATCAGCGCTATCTCTGCTCTCACTGCCGTAAAACATGGCAACTGCAGTTCACTTACAC
CGCTTCTCAACCCGGTACGCACCAGAAAATCATTGATATGGCCATGAATGGCGTTGGATGCCGGGCAACA
GCCCGCATTATGGGCGTTGGCCTCAACACGATTTTACGTCACTTAAAAAACTCAGGCCGCAGTCGGTAAC
CTCGCGCATACAGCCGGGCAGTGACGTCATCGTCTGCGCGGAAATGGACGAACAGTGGGGCTATGTCGGG
GCTAAATCGCGCCAGCGCTGGCTGTTTTACGCGTATGACAGTCTCCGGAAGACGGTTGTTGCGCACGTAT
TCGGTGAACGCACTATGGCGACGCTGGGGCGTCTTATGAGCCTGCTGTCACCCTTTGACGTGGTGATATG
GATGACGGATGGCTGGCCGCTGTATGAATCCCGCCTGAAGGGAAAGCTGCACGTAATCAGCAAGCGATAT
ACGCAGCGAATTGAGCGGCATAACCTGAATCTGAGGCAGCACCTGGCACGGCTGGGACGGAAGTCGCTGT
CGTTCTCAAAATCGGTGGAGCTGCATGACAAAGTCATCGGGCATTATCTGAACATAAAACACTATCAATA
AGTTGGAGTCATTACCCAATTATGATAGAATTTACAAGCTATAAGGTTATTGTCCTGGGTTTCAAGCATT
AGTCCATGCAAGTTTTTATGCTTTGCCCATTCTATAGATATATTGATAAGCGCGCTGCCTATGCCTTGCC
CCCTGAAATCCTTACATACGGCGATATCTTCTATATAAAAGATATATTATCTTATCAGTATTGTCAATAT
ATTCAAGGCAATCTGCCTCCTCATCCTCTTCATCCTCTTCGTCTTGGTAGCTTTTTAAATATGGCGCTTC
ATAGAGTAATTCTGTAAAGGTCCAATTCTCGTTTTCATACCTCGGTATAATCTTACCTATCACCTCAAAT
GGTTCGCTGGGTTTATCGCACCCCCGAACACGAGCACGGCACCCGCGACCACTATGCCAAGAATGCCCAA
GGTAAAAATTGCCGGCCCCGCCATGAAGTCCGTGAATGCCCCGACGGCCGAAGTGAAGGGCAGGCCGCCA
CCCAGGCCGCCGCCCTCACTGCCCGGCACCTGGTCGCTGAATGTCGATGCCAGCACCTGCGGCACGTCAA
TGCTTCCGGGCGTCGCGCTCGGGCTGATCGCCCATCCCGTTACTGCCCCGATCCCGGCAATGGCAAGGAC
TGCCAGCGCTGCCATTTTTGGGGTGAGGCCGTTCGCGGCCGAGGGGCGCAGCCCCTGGGGGGATGGGAGG
CCCGCGTTAGCGGGCCGGGAGGGTTCGAGAAGGGGGGGCACCCCCCTTCGGCGTGCGCGGTCACGCGCAC
AGGGCGCAGCCCTGGTTAAAAACAAGGTTTATAAATATTGGTTTAAAAGCAGGTTAAAAGACAGGTTAGC
GGTGGCCGAAAAACGGGCGGAAACCCTTGCAAATGCTGGATTTTCTGCCTGTGGACAGCCCCTCAAATGT
CAATAGGTGCGCCCCTCATCTGTCAGCACTCTGCCCCTCAAGTGTCAAGGATCGCGCCCCTCATCTGTCA
GTAGTCGCGCCCCTCAAGTGTCAATACCGCAGGGCACTTATCCCCAGGCTTGTCCACATCATCTGTGGGA
AACTCGCGTAAAATCAGGCGTTTTCGCCGATTTGCGAGGCTGGCCAGCTCCACGTCGCCGGCCGAAATCG
AGCCTGCCCCTCATCTGTCAACGCCGCGCCGGGTGAGTCGGCCCCTCAAGTGTCAACGTCCGCCCCTCAT
CTGTCAGTGAGGGCCAAGTTTTCCGCGAGGTATCCACAACGCCGGCGGCCGCGGTGTCTCGCACACGGCT
TCGACGGCGTTTCTGGCGCGTTTGCAGGGCCATAGACGGCCGCCAGCCCAGCGGCGAGGGCAACCAGCCC
GGTGAGCGTCGGAAAGGCGC
Features (pLannotate 1.2.2; 36 found; start..end, strand, type, name):
      3..89      -  CDS            traI (fragment): TRAI6_ECOLX - Experimental evidence at protein level: Swiss-Prot protein existence level 1. The initiation process of transfer DNA synthesis requires the interaction of at least three plasmid-specific components (TraH, I, and J) at the transfer origin resulting in the assembly of a specialised nucleoprotein complex - the relaxosome. Site- and strand-specific cleavage at the transfer origin is dependent on TraI and TraJ. From Escherichia coli.
    127..498     -  CDS            traJ: oriT-recognizing protein; traJ
    531..640     -  oriT           oriT: incP origin of transfer
    772..962     +  rep_origin     ori (fragment): high-copy-number ColE1/pMB1/pBR322/pUC origin of replication
   1321..1971    -  CDS            TetR: tetracycline resistance regulatory protein; tetR
   2077..2326    +  CDS            TcR (fragment): tetracycline efflux protein; tetA; confers resistance to tetracycline
   2436..2460    -  misc_feature   RB T-DNA repeat: right border repeat from nopaline C58 T-DNA
   2490..2508    +  misc_feature   MCS (fragment): pUC18/19 multiple cloning site
   2559..2904    +  promoter       CaMV 35S promoter: strong constitutive promoter from cauliflower mosaic virus
   2856..2902    +  promoter       minimal CaMV 35S promoter: minimal 35S promoter from cauliflower mosaic virus
   2914..2932    -  misc_feature   MCS (fragment): pUC18/19 multiple cloning site
   2943..3458    +  CDS            P19_TBSVC: Experimental evidence at protein level: Swiss-Prot protein existence level 1. Acts as a suppressor of RNA-mediated gene silencing, also known as post-transcriptional gene silencing (PTGS), a mechanism of plant viral defense that limits the accumulation of viral RNAs. Binds to short interfering RNAs (siRNAs) with high affinity. Acts as a molecular caliper to specifically select siRNAs based on the length of the duplex region of the RNA (By similarity). From Tomato bushy stunt virus (strain Cherry) (TBSV).
   3531..3707    +  polyA_signal   CaMV poly(A) signal: cauliflower mosaic virus polyadenylation signal
   4210..4551    +  promoter       CaMV 35S promoter: strong constitutive promoter from cauliflower mosaic virus
   4577..4601    +  protein_bind   attB1: mutant version of attB; recombination site for the Gateway® BP reaction BP Clonase™
   4676..5119    +  CDS            ERF011: ERF11_ARATH - Experimental evidence at transcript level: Swiss-Prot protein existence level 2. Probably acts as a transcriptional activator. Binds to the GCC-box pathogenesis-related promoter element. May be involved in the regulation of gene expression by stress factors and by components of stress signal transduction pathways (By similarity). From Arabidopsis thaliana (Mouse-ear cress).
   5127..5151    -  protein_bind   attB2: mutant version of attB; recombination site for the Gateway® BP reaction BP Clonase™
   5180..5269    +  CDS            3xHA: three tandem HA epitope tags
   5303..5555    +  terminator     NOS terminator: nopaline synthase terminator and poly(A) signal
   5984..6236    -  terminator     NOS terminator: nopaline synthase terminator and poly(A) signal
   6260..6688    -  CDS            nos (fragment): DHNO_AGRT7 - Protein inferred from homology: Swiss-Prot protein existence level 3. From Agrobacterium tumefaciens (strain T37).
   6704..7729    -  CDS            HygR: aminoglycoside phosphotransferase from E. coli; aph(4)-Ia; confers resistance to hygromycin
   7739..8083    -  promoter       CaMV 35S promoter: strong constitutive promoter from cauliflower mosaic virus
   7740..7786    -  promoter       minimal CaMV 35S promoter: minimal 35S promoter from cauliflower mosaic virus
   8221..8376    +  CDS            lacZα (fragment) (sequence partly withheld): LacZα fragment of β-galactosidase; lacZ fragment
   8374..8674    +  rep_origin     M13 ori (fragment) (sequence partly withheld): M13 bacteriophage origin of replication; arrow indicates direction of (+) strand synthesis
   8675..8805    +  CDS            lacI (fragment): lac repressor; lacI; The lac repressor binds to the lac operator to inhibit transcription in E. coli. This inhibition can be relieved by adding lactose or isopropyl-β-D-thiogalactopyranoside (IPTG).
   8859..8883    -  misc_feature   LB T-DNA repeat: left border repeat from nopaline C58 T-DNA
  10340..10459   -  CDS            tetR (fragment): TETR1_ECOLX - Experimental evidence at protein level: Swiss-Prot protein existence level 1. TetR is the repressor of the tetracycline resistance element; its N-terminal region forms a helix-turn-helix structure and binds DNA. Binding of tetracycline to TetR reduces the repressor affinity for the tetracycline resistance gene (tetA) promoter operator sites. From Escherichia coli.
  10479..11627   -  CDS            trfA: trans-acting replication protein that binds to and activates oriV
  11926..12720   -  CDS            KanR: aminoglycoside phosphotransferase; aphA-3; confers resistance to kanamycin
  12912..13679   +  mobile_element IS1: prokaryotic transposable element IS1
  13688..13837   -  CDS            satA (fragment): STA_BACSU - Also known as yyaR. Experimental evidence at protein level: Swiss-Prot protein existence level 1. Involved in resistance to streptothricin, a broad-spectrum antibiotic produced by streptomycetes. Detoxifies streptothricin via acetylation of the beta amino group of the first beta-lysyl moiety of streptothricin. From Bacillus subtilis (strain 168).
  13836..14030   -  CDS            satA (fragment): STA_BACSU - Also known as yyaR. Experimental evidence at protein level: Swiss-Prot protein existence level 1. Involved in resistance to streptothricin, a broad-spectrum antibiotic produced by streptomycetes. Detoxifies streptothricin via acetylation of the beta amino group of the first beta-lysyl moiety of streptothricin. From Bacillus subtilis (strain 168).
  14033..14308   -  CDS            klaC (fragment): KLAC_ECOLX - Also known as telB. Protein predicted: Swiss-Prot protein existence level 4. Belongs to the kla operon, which is associated with cryptic tellurite resistance, and IncW plasmid fertility inhibition. From Escherichia coli.
  14372..15003   -  rep_origin     oriV: incP origin of replication
