[The description below was written by a language model from this plasmid's Addgene catalogue record and pLannotate feature annotations shown in this document.]
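Description:
pGWB14-LYX015 is a plant binary expression vector built on the pGWB14 backbone, intended for Agrobacterium-mediated transient or stable expression of a Nicotiana benthamiana transcription factor. The backbone is a broad-host-range IncP-type replicon: an oriV origin with its trans-acting replication protein trfA supports low-copy maintenance, and an oriT with traJ allows mobilisation. Bacterial selection is by kanamycin (KanR). The annotation also picks up backbone remnants such as an IS1 element, tetR/tetA fragments and a partial ColE1-type origin, which appear to be vestigial.

Between the nopaline-type right and left T-DNA borders lie three cassettes. The main one places the insert, gene model Niben101Scf07066g03005.1, under the constitutive CaMV 35S promoter. The coding region is flanked by attB1 and attB2 Gateway sites (although the record lists Gibson assembly as the cloning method) and is followed by a triple HA epitope and a NOS terminator, giving a C-terminally HA-tagged protein. The annotation software matches the insert to Arabidopsis ERF011, a GCC-box-binding AP2/ERF family factor, suggesting that the N. benthamiana gene is an ERF-type homologue. A second cassette, not mentioned in the catalogue fields, uses a 35S promoter and CaMV polyadenylation signal to express the tomato bushy stunt virus P19 protein, a suppressor of RNA silencing that usually boosts transgene expression in leaf infiltration. The third is a 35S-driven hygromycin resistance gene with a NOS terminator for selecting stable transformants.

The HA tag allows the transcription factor to be detected or immunoprecipitated, although the record does not name specific downstream applications.
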