Addgene plasmid #126233: pGWB14-LYX015
Purpose: With a Nicotiana benthamiana transcription factor in PGWB14 backbone, for Agrobacterium mediated transient or stable expression corresponding transcription factor fused with a C-terminal HA tag.
Depositing lab: Silin Zhong. Depositing organization: Chinese University of Hong Kong.
Backbone
  Vector backbone: pGWB14
  Vector type: Plant Expression
  Selectable markers: Hygromycin
Growth in bacteria
  Bacterial resistance: Kanamycin, 50 μg/mL
  Growth temperature: 37°C
  Growth strain: DH5alpha
  Copy number: Low Copy
Gene/Insert
  Gene/Insert name: Niben101Scf07066g03005.1
  Species: Nicotiana benthamiana
  Promoter: CaMV 35S
  Tag / fusion protein: HA (C terminal on insert)
  Cloning method: Gibson Cloning
Terms and licenses: Academic/Nonprofit Terms; Industry Terms: Not Available to Industry
How to cite: pGWB14-LYX015 was a gift from Silin Zhong (Addgene plasmid # 126233 ; http://n2t.net/addgene:126233 ; RRID:Addgene_126233)
